Addgene plasmid #154550: pEPYC0CM0451
Purpose: Phytobricks Level 0 part
Depositing lab: Nicola Patron. Depositing organization: Earlham Institute. Publication: Rational design of minimal synthetic promoters for plants. Cai YM, Kallam K, Tidd H, Gendarini G, Salzman A, Patron NJ. Nucleic Acids Res. 2020 Aug 28. pii: 5897334. doi: 10.1093/nar/gkaa682. PubMed 32856047.
Backbone
  Vector backbone: pUAP1
  Vector type: Synthetic Biology
Growth in bacteria
  Bacterial resistance: Chloramphenicol, 25 μg/mL
  Growth temperature: 37°C
  Growth strain: NEB Stable
  Copy number: High Copy
Gene/Insert
  Gene/Insert name: MinSyn_050
  Species: Synthetic
  Cloning method: Restriction Enzyme; 5′ cloning site BpiI (destroyed during cloning); 3′ cloning site BpiI (destroyed during cloning)
Terms and licenses: Academic/Nonprofit Terms; Industry Terms: Not Available to Industry
Depositor comments: Please visit https://www.biorxiv.org/content/10.1101/2020.05.14.095406v1 for bioRxiv preprint.
How to cite: pEPYC0CM0451 was a gift from Nicola Patron (Addgene plasmid # 154550 ; http://n2t.net/addgene:154550 ; RRID:Addgene_154550)
