[The description below was written by a language model from this plasmid's Addgene catalogue record and pLannotate feature annotations shown in this document.]
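Description:
pEPYC0CM0451 is a small (about 2.2 kb) synthetic-biology plasmid that stores a single Phytobricks Level 0 standard part, MinSyn_050, in the pUAP1 universal acceptor backbone. It is an E. coli storage and donor vector rather than an expression or plant transformation vector. It replicates from a high-copy ColE1/pUC-type origin and is selected with chloramphenicol through a cat gene driven by its native cat promoter and followed by the lambda t0 terminator. A putative bacterial terminator and a his operon terminator flank the part insertion region, which would be expected to insulate the insert from transcription originating in the backbone.

The insert is a fully synthetic sequence belonging to a series of rationally designed minimal synthetic promoters for plants. The annotation detects only two very short matches to the CaMV 35S promoter within the insert region, which suggests that the part borrows small 35S-derived elements. The rest of the part's composition, including any specific cis-regulatory motifs, is not stated in the record. No coding sequence, reporter or plant terminator is present, so the part has no function on its own.

The part was cloned into pUAP1 using BpiI, and those sites were destroyed in the process. As a Level 0 Phytobrick, it is meant to be released and combined with other standard parts, such as coding sequences and terminators, by Type IIS (Golden Gate-style) assembly to build complete transcription units in higher-level acceptor vectors. The record gives neither the releasing enzyme nor the fusion overhangs. The likely use is tuning or testing transgene expression in plant systems.
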