Features (pLannotate 1.2.2; 8 found; start..end, strand, type, name):
    186..283     -  promoter       cat promoter: promoter of the E. coli cat gene encoding chloramphenicol acetyltransferase
    369..412     -  terminator     bacterial terminator: putative bacterial transcription terminator
    468..491     +  promoter       CaMV 35S promoter (fragment): strong constitutive promoter from cauliflower mosaic virus
    502..526     +  promoter       CaMV 35S promoter (fragment): strong constitutive promoter from cauliflower mosaic virus
    596..653     +  terminator     his operon terminator: This putative transcriptin terminator from the E. coli his operon has a 2-bp deletion introduced during synthesis. Its efficiency has not been determined.
    848..1436    -  rep_origin     ori: high-copy-number ColE1/pMB1/pBR322/pUC origin of replication
   1619..1713    -  terminator     lambda t0 terminator: transcription terminator from phage lambda
   1737..185     -  CDS            cat (across the origin): CAT_ECOLX - Experimental evidence at protein level: Swiss-Prot protein existence level 1. This enzyme is an effector of chloramphenicol resistance in bacteria. From Escherichia coli. This protein is used as a marker in many commonly used cloning vectors, such as pACYC184.
>Addgene plasmid #154550 | pEPYC0CM0451 | depositor full sequence | sequence record 299422 | pEPYC0CM0451 sequence 2208 bps
ATGTGAATAAAGGCCGGATAAAACTTGTGCTTATTTTTCTTTACGGTCTTTAAAAAGGCCGTAATATCCA
GCTGAACGGTCTGGTTATAGGTACATTGAGCAACTGACTGAAATGCCTCAAAATGTTCTTTACGATGCCA
TTGGGATATATCAACGGTGGTATATCCAGTGATTTTTTTCTCCATTTTAGCTTCCTTAGCTCCTGAAAAT
CTCGATAACTCAAAAAATACGCCCGGTAGTGATCTTATTTCATTATGGTGAAAGTTGGAACCTCTTACGT
GCCCGATCAACTCGAGTGCCACCTGACGTCTAAGAAACCATTATTATCATGACATTAACCTATAAAAATA
GGCGTATCACGAGGCAGAATTTCAGATAAAAAAAATCCTTAGCTTTCGCTAAGGATGATTTCTGGAATTC
GGTCTCAGGAGGGAGGCGTGTCGTTTTAGTGAGGAACCACGTCTACAACTGACGTAAGGGATGACGCACA
AGCAAGTGGATTCTCTCTGCCGACAGTGGTCCCAAACTATATAAGGTTTTGCTATTCATTGAAAGCAGTA
GTGACTGATTTGTATATATACTCGAGACCCTGCAGTCCGGCAAAAAAGGGCAAGGTGTCACCACCCTGCC
CTTTTTCTTTAAAACCGAAAAGATTACTTCGCGTTATGCAGGCTTCCTCGCTCACTGACTCGCTGCGCTC
GGTCGTTCGGCTGCGGCGAGCGGTATCAGCTCACTCAAAGGCGGTAATACGGTTATCCACAGAATCAGGG
GATAACGCAGGAAAGAACATGTGAGCAAAAGGCCAGCAAAAGGCCAGGAACCGTAAAAAGGCCGCGTTGC
TGGCGTTTTTCCACAGGCTCCGCCCCCCTGACGAGCATCACAAAAATCGACGCTCAAGTCAGAGGTGGCG
AAACCCGACAGGACTATAAAGATACCAGGCGTTTCCCCCTGGAAGCTCCCTCGTGCGCTCTCCTGTTCCG
ACCCTGCCGCTTACCGGATACCTGTCCGCCTTTCTCCCTTCGGGAAGCGTGGCGCTTTCTCATAGCTCAC
GCTGTAGGTATCTCAGTTCGGTGTAGGTCGTTCGCTCCAAGCTGGGCTGTGTGCACGAACCCCCCGTTCA
GCCCGACCGCTGCGCCTTATCCGGTAACTATCGTCTTGAGTCCAACCCGGTAAGACACGACTTATCGCCA
CTGGCAGCAGCCACTGGTAACAGGATTAGCAGAGCGAGGTATGTAGGCGGTGCTACAGAGTTCTTGAAGT
GGTGGCCTAACTACGGCTACACTAGAAGAACAGTATTTGGTATCTGCGCTCTGCTGAAGCCAGTTACCTT
CGGAAAAAGAGTTGGTAGCTCTTGATCCGGCAAACAAACCACCGCTGGTAGCGGTGGTTTTTTTGTTTGC
AAGCAGCAGATTACGCGCAGAAAAAAAGGATCTCAAGAAGATCCTTTGATCTTTTCTACGGGGTCTGACG
CTCAGTGGAACGAAAACTCACGTTAAGGGATTTTGGTCATGAGATTATCAAAAAGGATCTTCACCTAGAT
CCTTTTAAATTAAAAATGAAGTTTTAAATCAATCTAAAGTATATATGAGTAAACTTGGTCTGACAGCTCG
AGGCTTGGATTCTCACCAATAAAAAACGCCCGGCGGCAACCGAGCGTTCTGAACAAATCCAGATGGAGTT
CTGAGGTCATTACTGGATCTATCAACAGGAGTCCAAGCGAGCTCGATATCAAATTACGCCCCGCCCTGCC
ACTCATCGCAGTACTGTTGTAATTCATTAAGCATTCTGCCGACATGGAAGCCATCACAAACGGCATGATG
AACCTGAATCGCCAGCGGCATCAGCACCTTGTCGCCTTGCGTATAATATTTGCCCATGGTGAAAACGGGG
GCGAAGAAGTTGTCCATATTGGCCACGTTTAAATCAAAACTGGTGAAACTCACCCAGGGATTGGCTGAGA
CGAAAAACATATTCTCAATAAACCCTTTAGGGAAATAGGCCAGGTTTTCACCGTAACACGCCACATCTTG
CGAATATATGTGTAGAAACTGCCGGAAATCGTCGTGGTATTCACTCCAGAGCGATGAAAACGTTTCAGTT
TGCTCATGGAAAACGGTGTAACAAGGGTGAACACTATCCCATATCACCAGCTCACCGTCTTTCATTGCCA
TACGAAATTCCGGATGAGCATTCATCAGGCGGGCAAGA
